LOCUS       Exported 5255 bp ds-DNA circular SYN 12-MAY-2021
DEFINITION  sgRNA with 2x MS2 (wt+f6) for yeast cells.
ACCESSION   .
VERSION     .
KEYWORDS    pJZC588
SOURCE      synthetic DNA construct
  ORGANISM  synthetic DNA construct
REFERENCE   1 (bases 1 to 5255)
  AUTHORS   Zalatan JG, Lee ME, Almeida R, Gilbert LA, Whitehead EH, La Russa M,
            Tsai JC, Weissman JS, Dueber JE, Qi LS, Lim WA
  TITLE     Engineering Complex Synthetic Transcriptional Programs with CRISPR
            RNA Scaffolds.
  JOURNAL   Cell. 2014 Dec 18. pii: S0092-8674(14)01570-0. doi:
            10.1016/j.cell.2014.11.052.
  PUBMED    25533786
REFERENCE   2 (bases 1 to 5255)
  AUTHORS   .
  TITLE     Direct Submission
  JOURNAL   Exported May 12, 2021 from SnapGene Server 1.1.58
            http://www.snapgene.com
FEATURES             Location/Qualifiers
     source          1..5255
                     /organism="synthetic DNA construct"
                     /mol_type="other DNA"
     primer_bind     30..52
                     /label=M13/pUC Forward
                     /note="In lacZ gene"
     primer_bind     44..61
                     /label=M13 Forward
                     /note="In lacZ gene. Also called M13-F20 or M13 (-21)
                     Forward"
     primer_bind     45..61
                     /label=M13 fwd
                     /note="common sequencing primer, one of multiple similar
                     variants"
     primer_bind     68..87
                     /label=T7
                     /note="T7 promoter, forward primer"
     promoter        68..86
                     /label=T7 promoter
                     /note="promoter for bacteriophage T7 RNA polymerase"
     promoter        112..380
                     /label=SNR52 promoter
                     /note="promoter for the S. cerevisiae small nucleolar RNA
                     gene SNR52"
     misc_RNA        401..476
                     /label=gRNA scaffold
                     /note="guide RNA scaffold for the Streptococcus pyogenes
                     CRISPR/Cas9 system"
     misc_RNA        483..501
                     /label=MS2 stem loop
                     /note="stem loop that binds the bacteriophage MS2 coat
                     protein"
     terminator      533..552
                     /label=SUP4 terminator
                     /note="transcription terminator for the S. cerevisiae SUP4
                     tRNA gene"
     promoter        complement(581..599)
                     /label=T3 promoter
                     /note="promoter for bacteriophage T3 RNA polymerase"
     primer_bind     complement(620..636)
                     /label=M13 rev
                     /note="common sequencing primer, one of multiple similar
                     variants"
     primer_bind     complement(620..636)
                     /label=M13 Reverse
                     /note="In lacZ gene. Also called M13-rev"
     primer_bind     complement(633..655)
                     /label=M13/pUC Reverse
                     /note="In lacZ gene"
     protein_bind    644..660
                     /label=lac operator
                     /bound_moiety="lac repressor encoded by lacI"
                     /note="The lac repressor binds to the lac operator to
                     inhibit transcription in E. coli. This inhibition can be
                     relieved by adding lactose or
                     isopropyl-beta-D-thiogalactopyranoside (IPTG)."
     promoter        complement(668..698)
                     /label=lac promoter
                     /note="promoter for the E. coli lac operon"
     protein_bind    713..734
                     /label=CAP binding site
                     /bound_moiety="E. coli catabolite activator protein"
                     /note="CAP binding activates transcription in the presence
                     of cAMP."
     primer_bind     complement(851..868)
                     /label=L4440
                     /note="L4440 vector, forward primer"
     rep_origin      complement(1022..1610)
                     /direction=LEFT
                     /label=ori
                     /note="high-copy-number ColE1/pMB1/pBR322/pUC origin of
                     replication"
     CDS             complement(1781..2641)
                     /codon_start=1
                     /gene="bla"
                     /product="beta-lactamase"
                     /label=AmpR
                     /note="confers resistance to ampicillin, carbenicillin, and
                     related antibiotics"
                     /translation="MSIQHFRVALIPFFAAFCLPVFAHPETLVKVKDAEDQLGARVGYI
                     ELDLNSGKILESFRPEERFPMMSTFKVLLCGAVLSRIDAGQEQLGRRIHYSQNDLVEYS
                     PVTEKHLTDGMTVRELCSAAITMSDNTAANLLLTTIGGPKELTAFFHNMGDHVTRLDRW
                     EPELNEAIPNDERDTTMPVAMATTLRKLLTGELLTLASRQQLIDWMEADKVAGPLLRSA
                     LPAGWFIADKSGAGERGSRGIIAALGPDGKPSRIVVIYTTGSQATMDERNRQIAEIGAS
                     LIKHW"
     primer_bind     2404..2423
                     /label=Amp-R
                     /note="Ampicillin resistance gene, reverse primer"
     promoter        complement(2642..2746)
                     /gene="bla"
                     /label=AmpR promoter
     misc_feature    2783..3286
                     /label=CEN/ARS
                     /note="S. cerevisiae CEN6 centromere fused to an
                     autonomously replicating sequence"
     primer_bind     3328..3346
                     /label=pBRforEco
                     /note="pBR322 vectors, upsteam of EcoRI site, forward
                     primer"
     primer_bind     complement(3384..3406)
                     /label=pGEX 3'
                     /note="pGEX vectors, reverse primer"
     primer_bind     3506..3525
                     /label=pRS-marker
                     /note="pRS vectors, use to sequence yeast selectable
                     marker"
     promoter        3550..3765
                     /gene="S. cerevisiae URA3"
                     /label=URA3 promoter
     CDS             3766..4569
                     /codon_start=1
                     /gene="S. cerevisiae URA3"
                     /product="orotidine-5'-phosphate decarboxylase, required
                     for uracil biosynthesis"
                     /label=URA3
                     /note="yeast auxotrophic marker, counterselectable with
                     5-fluoroorotic acid (5-FOA)"
                     /translation="MSKATYKERAATHPSPVAAKLFNIMHEKQTNLCASLDVRTTKELL
                     ELVEALGPKICLLKTHVDILTDFSMEGTVKPLKALSAKYNFLLFEDRKFADIGNTVKLQ
                     YSAGVYRIAEWADITNAHGVVGPGIVSGLKQAAEEVTKEPRGLLMLAELSCKGSLSTGE
                     YTKGTVDIAKSDKDFVIGFIAQRDMGGRDEGYDWLIMTPGVGLDDKGDALGQQYRTVDD
                     VVSTGSDIIIVGRGLFAKGRDAKVEGERYRKAGWEAYLRRCGQQN"
     rep_origin      complement(4700..5155)
                     /direction=LEFT
                     /label=f1 ori
                     /note="f1 bacteriophage origin of replication; arrow
                     indicates direction of (+) strand synthesis"
     primer_bind     complement(4837..4858)
                     /label=F1ori-F
                     /note="F1 origin, forward primer"
     primer_bind     5049..5068
                     /label=F1ori-R
                     /note="F1 origin, reverse primer"
ORIGIN
        1 gcgattaagt tgggtaacgc cagggttttc ccagtcacga cgttgtaaaa cgacggccag
       61 tgaattgtaa tacgactcac tatagggcga attggagctc actcggaatt ctctttgaaa
      121 agataatgta tgattatgct ttcactcata tttatacaga aacttgatgt tttctttcga
      181 gtatatacaa ggtgattaca tgtacgtttg aagtacaact ctagattttg tagtgccctc
      241 ttgggctagc ggtaaaggtg cgcatttttt cacaccctac aatgttctgt tcaaaagatt
      301 ttggtcaaac gctgtagaag tgaaagttgg tgcgcatgtt tcggcgttcg aaacttctcc
      361 gcagtgaaag ataaatgatc acttttctct atcactgata gttttagagc tagaaatagc
      421 aagttaaaat aaggctagtc cgttatcaac ttgaaaaagt ggcaccgagt cggtgcggga
      481 gcacatgagg atcacccatg tgcgactccc acagtcactg gggagtcttc cctttttttg
      541 ttttttatgt ctctgcagag ttcggtacca gcttttgttc cctttagtga gggttaattt
      601 cgagcttggc gtaatcatgg tcatagctgt ttcctgtgtg aaattgttat ccgctcacaa
      661 ttccacacaa catacgagcc ggaagcataa agtgtaaagc ctggggtgcc taatgagtga
      721 gctaactcac attaattgcg ttgcgctcac tgcccgcttt ccagtcggga aacctgtcgt
      781 gccagctgca ttaatgaatc ggccaacgcg cggggagagg cggttttcgt attgggcgct
      841 cttccgcttc ctcgctcact gactcgctgc gctcggtcgt tcggctgcgg cgagcggtat
      901 cagctcactc aaaggcggta atacggttat ccacagaatc aggggataac gcaggaaaga
      961 acatgtgagc aaaaggccag caaaaggcca ggaaccgtaa aaaggccgcg ttgctggcgt
     1021 ttttccatag gctcggcccc cctgacgagc atcacaaaaa tcgacgctca agtcagaggt
     1081 ggcgaaaccc gacaggacta taaagatacc aggcgttccc ccctggaagc tccctcgtgc
     1141 gctctcctgt tccgaccctg ccgcttaccg gatacctgtc cgcctttctc ccttcgggaa
     1201 gcgtggcgct ttctcaatgc tcacgctgta ggtatctcag ttcggtgtag gtcgttcgct
     1261 ccaagctggg ctgtgtgcac gaaccccccg ttcagcccga ccgctgcgcc ttatccggta
     1321 actatcgtct tgagtccaac ccggtaagac acgacttatc gccactggca gcagccactg
     1381 gtaacaggat tagcagagcg aggtatgtag gcggtgctac agagttcttg aagtggtggc
     1441 ctaactacgg ctacactaga aggacagtat ttggtatctg cgctctgctg aagccagtta
     1501 ccttcggaaa aagagttggt agctcttgat ccggcaaaca aaccaccgct ggtagcggtg
     1561 gtttttttgt ttgcaagcag cagattacgc gcagaaaaaa aggatctcaa gaagatcctt
     1621 tgatcttttc tacggggtct gacgctcagt ggaacgaaaa ctcacgttaa gggattttgg
     1681 tcatgagatt atcaaaaagg atcttcacct agatcctttt aaattaaaaa tgaagtttta
     1741 aatcaatcta aagtatatat gagtaaactt ggtctgacag ttaccaatgc ttaatcagtg
     1801 aggcacctat ctcagcgatc tgtctatttc gttcatccat agttgcctga ctgcccgtcg
     1861 tgtagataac tacgatacgg gagggcttac catctggccc cagtgctgca atgataccgc
     1921 gagacccacg ctcaccggct ccagatttat cagcaataaa ccagccagcc ggaagggccg
     1981 agcgcagaag tggtcctgca actttatccg cctccatcca gtctattaat tgttgccggg
     2041 aagctagagt aagtagttcg ccagttaata gtttgcgcaa cgttgttgcc attgctacag
     2101 gcatcgtggt gtcacgctcg tcgtttggta tggcttcatt cagctccggt tcccaacgat
     2161 caaggcgagt tacatgatcc cccatgttgt gaaaaaaagc ggttagctcc ttcggtcctc
     2221 cgatcgttgt cagaagtaag ttggccgcag tgttatcact catggttatg gcagcactgc
     2281 ataattctct tactgtcatg ccatccgtaa gatgcttttc tgtgactggt gagtactcaa
     2341 ccaagtcatt ctgagaatag tgtatgcggc gaccgagttg ctcttgcccg gcgtcaatac
     2401 gggataatac cgcgccacat agcagaactt taaaagtgct catcattgga aaacgttctt
     2461 cggggcgaaa actctcaagg atcttaccgc tgttgagatc cagttcgatg taacccactc
     2521 gtgcacccaa ctgatcttca gcatctttta ctttcaccag cgtttctggg tgagcaaaaa
     2581 caggaaggca aaatgccgca aaaaagggaa taagggcgac acggaaatgt tgaatactca
     2641 tactcttcct ttttcaatat tattgaagca tttatcaggg ttattgtctc atgagcggat
     2701 acatatttga atgtatttag aaaaataaac aaataggggt tccgcgcaca tttccccgaa
     2761 aagtgccacc tgggtccttt tcatcacgtg ctataaaaat aattataatt taaatttttt
     2821 aatataaata tataaattaa aaatagaaag taaaaaaaga aattaaagaa aaaatagttt
     2881 ttgttttccg aagatgtaaa agactctagg gggatcgcca acaaatacta ccttttatct
     2941 tgctcttcct gctctcaggt attaatgccg aattgtttca tcttgtctgt gtagaagacc
     3001 acacacgaaa atcctgtgat tttacatttt acttatcgtt aatcgaatgt atatctattt
     3061 aatctgcttt tcttgtctaa taaatatata tgtaaagtac gctttttgtt gaaatttttt
     3121 aaacctttgt ttattttttt ttcttcattc cgtaactctt ctaccttctt tatttacttt
     3181 ctaaaatcca aatacaaaac ataaaaataa ataaacacag agtaaattcc caaattattc
     3241 catcattaaa agatacgagg cgcgtgtaag ttacaggcaa gcgatccgtc ctaagaaacc
     3301 attattatca tgacattaac ctataaaaat aggcgtatca cgaggccctt tcgtctcgcg
     3361 cgtttcggtg atgacggtga aaacctctga cacatgcagc tcccggagac ggtcacagct
     3421 tgtctgtaag cggatgccgg gagcagacaa gcccgtcagg gcgcgtcagc gggtgttggc
     3481 gggtgtcggg gctggcttaa ctatgcggca tcagagcaga ttgtactgag agtgcaccac
     3541 gcttttcaat tcaattcatc attttttttt tattcttttt tttgatttcg gtttccttga
     3601 aatttttttg attcggtaat ctccgaacag aaggaagaac gaaggaagga gcacagactt
     3661 agattggtat atatacgcat atgtagtgtt gaagaaacat gaaattgccc agtattctta
     3721 acccaactgc acagaacaaa aacgtgcagg aaacgaagat aaatcatgtc gaaagctaca
     3781 tataaggaac gtgctgctac tcatcctagt cctgttgctg ccaagctatt taatatcatg
     3841 cacgaaaagc aaacaaactt gtgtgcttca ttggatgttc gtaccaccaa ggaattactg
     3901 gagttagttg aagcattagg tcccaaaatt tgtttactaa aaacacatgt ggatatcttg
     3961 actgattttt ccatggaggg cacagttaag ccgctaaagg cattatccgc caagtacaat
     4021 tttttactct tcgaagacag aaaatttgct gacattggta atacagtcaa attgcagtac
     4081 tctgcgggtg tatacagaat agcagaatgg gcagacatta cgaatgcaca cggtgtggtg
     4141 ggcccaggta ttgttagcgg tttgaagcag gcggcagaag aagtaacaaa ggaacctaga
     4201 ggccttttga tgttagcaga attgtcatgc aagggctccc tatctactgg agaatatact
     4261 aagggtactg ttgacattgc gaagagcgac aaagattttg ttatcggctt tattgctcaa
     4321 agagacatgg gtggaagaga tgaaggttac gattggttga ttatgacacc cggtgtgggt
     4381 ttagatgaca agggagacgc attgggtcaa cagtatagaa ccgtggatga tgtggtctct
     4441 acaggatctg acattattat tgttggaaga ggactatttg caaagggaag ggatgctaag
     4501 gtagagggtg aacgttacag aaaagcaggc tgggaagcat atttgagaag atgcggccag
     4561 caaaactaaa aaactgtatt ataagtaaat gcatgtatac taaactcaca aattagagct
     4621 tcaatttaat tatatcagtt attaccctat gcggtgtgaa ataccgcaca gatgcgtaag
     4681 gagaaaatac cgcatcagga aattgtaaac gttaatattt tgttaaaatt cgcgttaaat
     4741 ttttgttaaa tcagctcatt ttttaaccaa taggccgaaa tcggcaaaat cccttataaa
     4801 tcaaaagaat agaccgagat agggttgagt gttgttccag tttggaacaa gagtccacta
     4861 ttaaagaacg tggactccaa cgtcaaaggn nnnnnnnnnn nnnnnnnnnn nnnnnnnnnn
     4921 nnnnnnnnnn nnnnnnnntn nnnnnnnnnn nnnnnnnnnn nnnnnnnnnn nnnnnnnnnn
     4981 nnnnnnnnnn nnnnnnnnnn nnnnnnnnnn nnnnnnnnnn nnnnnnnnnn gnnnnnnnnn
     5041 nnnnnnnnnn nnnnnnnnnn nnnnnnnnnn nnnnnnnnnn nnnnnnnnnn nnnnnnnnnn
     5101 nnnnnnnnnn nnnnnnnnnn nnnnnnnnnn nnnnnnnnnn nnnnnnnnnn nnnnncgcgc
     5161 cattcgccat tcaggctgcg caactgttgg gaagggcgat cggtgcgggc ctcttcgcta
     5221 ttacgccagc tggcgaaggg gggatgtgct gcaag
//
