[The description below was written by a language model from this plasmid's Addgene catalogue record and the feature table of its GenBank file.]
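Description:
pJZC588 is a 5,255 bp yeast expression plasmid built on the pRS416 backbone, a low-copy centromeric shuttle vector for Saccharomyces cerevisiae. In yeast it is maintained through the CEN6/ARS element and selected by the URA3 auxotrophic marker, which can also be counterselected with 5-fluoroorotic acid. In E. coli it replicates from a high-copy ColE1/pUC-type origin and is selected by ampicillin resistance (bla). An f1 origin and the usual pRS polylinker surroundings (T7 and T3 promoters, M13 primer sites, lac promoter/operator remnants) are also present but play no role in the payload's function.

The insert is a scaffold guide RNA cassette. The RNA polymerase III promoter of the yeast snoRNA gene SNR52 drives a 20-nt targeting spacer followed by the Streptococcus pyogenes Cas9 guide RNA scaffold. The scaffold is extended at its 3′ end with an MS2 coat protein binding module, and transcription ends at the SUP4 tRNA terminator. The catalogue entry describes the module as two MS2 hairpins, one wild-type and one f6 variant. The feature table annotates only a single MS2 stem loop, probably because the variant hairpin was not recognised by the automatic annotation. The record does not say what locus the spacer targets.

The plasmid encodes no Cas9 or MS2 coat protein, so these must be supplied separately. The associated work concerns CRISPR RNA scaffolds for synthetic transcriptional programs. In such systems the guide brings a Cas9 protein, typically catalytically inactive, to a DNA target, while the MS2 hairpins recruit effector domains fused to MS2 coat protein, so that one RNA specifies both the target site and the regulatory function.
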