Addgene plasmid #62315: pJZC588
Purpose: sgRNA with 2x MS2 (wt+f6) for yeast cells
Depositing lab: Wendell Lim & Stanley Qi. Depositing organization: University of California, San Francisco (UCSF). Publication: Engineering Complex Synthetic Transcriptional Programs with CRISPR RNA Scaffolds. Zalatan JG, Lee ME, Almeida R, Gilbert LA, Whitehead EH, La Russa M, Tsai JC, Weissman JS, Dueber JE, Qi LS, Lim WA. Cell. 2014 Dec 18. pii: S0092-8674(14)01570-0. doi: 10.1016/j.cell.2014.11.052. PubMed 25533786.
Backbone
  Vector backbone: pRS416
  Vector type: Yeast Expression
  Selectable markers: URA3
Growth in bacteria
  Bacterial resistance: Ampicillin, 100 μg/mL
  Growth temperature: 37°C
  Growth strain: Stbl3
  Copy number: Unknown
Gene/Insert
  Gene/Insert name: sgRNA + 2x MS2 (wt+f6) binding module
  gRNA/shRNA sequence: ACTTTTCTCTATCACTGATA
  Promoter: SNR52
  Cloning method: Gibson Cloning
  Sequencing primers: 5′ tgtaaaacgacggccagt
Terms and licenses: Academic/Nonprofit Terms; Industry Terms: Not Available to Industry
How to cite: pJZC588 was a gift from Wendell Lim & Stanley Qi (Addgene plasmid # 62315 ; http://n2t.net/addgene:62315 ; RRID:Addgene_62315)
