>Addgene plasmid #62315 | pJZC588 | addgene partial sequence | sequence record 107352 | M13-Rev 5'-CAGGAAACAGCTATGACC-3'
NNNNNNNNNNTNNNNNNNNNANNCNNCACNNANNNGACANNGCTGGTACCGAACTCTGCAGAGGCATACA
AAACAAAAAATGGNNNNNNTCCCNAGGGACTGTGGGAGTCGCACATGGGAGATCCTCATGTGCTCGCGCA
CCGACTCGGTGCCACTTTTTCAAGTTGATAACGGACTAGNNTTATTTTAACTTGCTATTTCTAGCTCTAA
AACTATCAGTGATAGAGAAAAGTGATCATCGACCTTTCAGTNCGCTGACTTTTCGGACCCNNANNCCTGG
ACCCCTANCTGATCTTGGGTNGNNNNNGGGAGTTGCNTTTNANCANCTTTTCNGTAGTCGANCAAANNCG
CGGCGATACCGCTCCCGAACCAGAGNNCGCCTGTGATTACCNTTGNNNTTCTCCAGGCCAGACCCNNNAN
ANTGATGGAGGCGTCCGTANNAGNGGCGTGTGCGTTCTGACNGNNCAGANNNGGACGATTGAACTTACCT
TCCCNNTCGGAGCCGNGAGTTNGCNNCNANCAGNGNACATNNNNNGCNTGTATGACTGGCTGAAACCTTC
CTTGCCCTATTANAGNTCCTGNNNTCNTGGTGACGCNNNNANANGTNTTTGTGACANAGTGATTCNTACA
NANCNCACTCTGANACANATCAGAAGTGAANNGCNNAGGACGCCACGCCGCCAANAGNNNNNCCCGATGG
ATACGCACGANCCNCATTGCANGNNTNCNNNGTTACAANCACCCNTNNGCNNGNNCTNAGGNGTTTTNCC
NGGNNTTTNNGACGNTNCGNGNTTGANNCTACCCGCCTNACNNCCAANNACCGTTTANATTNGNNNATNN
NNNGATCCNGNNCNNNTGGNTTNGCCNNTTGTTTCGGNGCGCAACACTANGNGGNAANAGGNCNNCANAN
NGGTTTTTNNNCACTACN
