>Addgene plasmid #62315 | pJZC588 | addgene partial sequence | sequence record 108430 | M13-F20 5'-TGTAAAACGACGGCCAGT-3'
AGCTCACTCGGAATTCTCTTTGAAAAGATAATGTATGATTATGCTTTCACTCATATTTATACAGAAACTT
GATGTTTTCTTTCGAGTATATACAAGGTGATTACATGTACGTTTGAAGTACAACTCTAGATTTTGTAGTG
CCCTCTTGGGCTAGCGGTAAAGGTGCGCATTTTTTCACACCCTACAATGTTCTGTTCAAAAGATTTTGGT
CAAACGCTGTAGAAGTGAAAGTTGGTGCGCATGTTTCGGCGTTCGAAACTTCTCCGCAGTGAAAGATAAA
TGATCACTTTTCTCTATCACTGATAGTTTTAGAGCTAGAAATAGCAAGTTAAAATAAGGCTAGTCCGTTA
TCAACTTGAAAAAGTGGCACCGAGTCGGTGCGGGAGCACATGAGGATCACCCATGTGCGACTCCCACAGT
CACTGGGGAGTCTTCCCTTTTTTTGTTTTTTATGTCTCTGCAGAGTTCGGTACCAGCTTTTGTTCCCTTT
AGTGAGGGTTAATTTCGAGCTTGGCGTAATCATGGTCATAGCTGTTTCCTGTGTGAAATTGTTATCCGCT
CACAATTCCACACAACATACGAGCCGGAAGCATAAAGTGTAAAGCCTGGGGTGCCTAATGAGTGAGCTAA
CTCACATTAATTGCGTTGCGCTCACTGCCCGCTTTCCAGTCGGGAAACCTGTCGTGCCAGCTGCATTAAT
GAATCGGCCAACGCGC
